Addgene plasmid #51596: pCMV-myc-Rem2 RNAiR2 short
Purpose: expresses RNAiR myc-tagged rat Rem2 (short version, missing 69 AA at N terminus)
Depositing lab: Suzanne Paradis. Depositing organization: Brandeis University. Publication: The GTPase Rem2 regulates synapse development and dendritic morphology. Ghiretti AE, Paradis S. Dev Neurobiol. 2011 May;71(5):374-89. doi: 10.1002/dneu.20868. PubMed 21485012.
Backbone
  Vector backbone: pCMV
  Backbone size w/o insert (bp): 4000
  Vector type: Mammalian Expression
Growth in bacteria
  Bacterial resistance: Ampicillin, 100 μg/mL
  Growth temperature: 37°C
  Growth strain: DH5alpha
  Copy number: Unknown
Gene/Insert
  Gene/Insert name: Rem2
  Species: R. norvegicus (rat)
  Insert size (bp): 1000
  Mutation: silent mutations at shRNA 1 and 2 recognition sites (approx. AA 143-160); lacks first 69 AA at N terminus
  Entrez Gene: Rem2
  Promoter: CMV
  Tag / fusion protein: myc (N terminal on backbone)
  Cloning method: Restriction Enzyme; 5′ cloning site EcoRI (unknown if destroyed); 3′ cloning site KpnI (unknown if destroyed)
  Sequencing primers: 5′ GATCCGGTACTAGAGGAACTGAAAAAC; 3′ CATTCTAGTTGTGGTTTGTCC
Terms and licenses: Academic/Nonprofit Terms; Industry Terms: Not Available to Industry
Depositor comments: Please note that the sequence of the myc epitope tag in this plasmid is MQKLISEEDLL, which differs from the standard EQKLISEEDLL.
How to cite: pCMV-myc-Rem2 RNAiR2 short was a gift from Suzanne Paradis (Addgene plasmid # 51596 ; http://n2t.net/addgene:51596 ; RRID:Addgene_51596)
