[The description below was written by a language model from this plasmid's Addgene catalogue record.]
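Description:
pCMV-myc-Rem2 RNAiR2 short is a mammalian expression plasmid built on a pCMV backbone of roughly 4 kb and carrying an insert of about 1 kb that encodes rat (Rattus norvegicus) Rem2, a small GTPase. It is propagated in E. coli under ampicillin selection. The record does not state the copy number or the origin of replication, and no feature table is provided, so elements such as the polyadenylation signal cannot be confirmed. No mammalian selection marker is listed.

Expression is driven by the CMV promoter, a strong constitutive promoter for transient expression in mammalian cells. The Rem2 coding sequence was inserted by restriction cloning between EcoRI and KpnI sites, in frame with an N-terminal myc epitope supplied by the backbone, which allows the protein to be detected with anti-myc antibodies. The depositor notes that this tag differs from the canonical myc epitope at its first residue.

The insert carries two changes. It is a "short" version lacking the first 69 amino acids of the N terminus. It also contains silent mutations at the recognition sites of two shRNAs, at approximately residues 143 to 160. These mutations leave the encoded protein unchanged but make the transcript resistant to knockdown.

Such an RNAi-resistant construct is typically co-expressed with the matching shRNAs in rescue experiments, to test whether a knockdown phenotype is specifically due to loss of Rem2. The associated publication concerns the role of Rem2 in synapse development and dendritic morphology, which is consistent with use in neurons.
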