>Addgene plasmid #51596 | pCMV-myc-Rem2 RNAiR2 short | depositor partial sequence | sequence record 78883 | GATCCGGTACTAGAGGAACTGAAAAAC
TTAGTCTTTTTGTCTTTTATTTCAGGTCCCGGATCCGGTGGTGGTGCAAATCAAAGAACTGCTCCTCAGT
GGATGTTGCCTTTACTTCTAGGCCTGTACGGAAGTGTTACTTCTGCTCTAAAAGCTGCGGAATTGTACCC
GCGGGCCCACCATGGCATCAATGCAGAAGCTGATCTCAGAGGAGGACCTGCTTATGGCCATGGAGGCCCG
AATTCAAATGCCTGTGCCCTACAAACACCAGCTGCGGCGGGCTCAAGCTGTGGATGAGCTTGACTGGCCA
CCTCAGGCCTCTTCCTCTGGCTCCTCTGACTCGTTGGGCTCAGGGGAGGCAGCCCTGGCCCAAAAAGATG
GTGTCTTTAAGGTCATGCTCCTGGGAGAGAGTGGCGTGGGCAAGAGCACTCTAGCAGGCACTTTCGGAGG
TCTCCAGGGAGACAATGCTCACGAGATGGAAAATTCCGAGGACACCTATGAGAGGCGAATTATGGTGGAC
AAAGAAGAAGTGACTTTAATTGTTTATGACATCTGGGAACAGGGAGACGCAGGAGGATGGCTGCAGGACC
ACTGCCTTCAGACGGGGGACGCCTTTCTCATCGTCTTTTCAGTCACAGATCGACGAAGCTTCTCCAAAGT
TCCTGAAACCCTTCTTCGACTCCGGGCTGGGAGGCCCCACCACGACCTACCTGTCATCCTTGTTGGAAAT
AAGAGTGACCTGGCCCGTTCCCGGGAGGTGTCACTGGAGGAGGGTCGCCATCTGGCCGGGACGCTGAGCT
GCAAGCACATAGAGACATCAGCCGCTCTCCACCACAACACTCGTGAGCTCTTCGAGGGCGCTGTGCGTCA
GATCAGGCTGCGGCGGGGCCGGGGTCATGCCGGGGGCCAGCGGCCGGAACCTAGCAGCCCGGACGGCCCC
GCGCCGCCTACGCGCCGCGAGAGCCTCACCAAGAAAGCTAAGCGCTTCCTCGCCAACCTGGTGCCGCGCA
ACGCCAAGTTCTTCAAGCAACGCTCCAGGTCGTGTCACGACCTCTCTGTGCTCTGAGGCGGCC
