>Addgene plasmid #51596 | pCMV-myc-Rem2 RNAiR2 short | addgene partial sequence | sequence record 81084 | CMV-F 5'-CGCAAATGGGCGGTAGGCGTG-3'
GCAGAGCTCGTTTAGTGAACCGTCAGATCGCCTGGAGACGCCATCCACGCTGTTTTGACCTCCATAGAAG
ACACCGGGACCGATCCAGCCTCCGGACTCTAGAGGATCCGGTACTAGAGGAACTGAAAAACCAGAAAGTT
AACTGGTAAGTTTAGTCTTTTTGTCTTTTATTTCAGGTCCCGGATCCGGTGGTGGTGCAAATCAAAGAAC
TGCTCCTCAGTGGATGTTGCCTTTACTTCTAGGCCTGTACGGAAGTGTTACTTCTGCTCTAAAAGCTGCG
GAATTGTACCCGCGGGCCCACCATGGCATCAATGCAGAAGCTGATCTCAGAGGAGGACCTGCTTATGGCC
ATGGAGGCCCGAATTCAAATGCCTGTGCCCTACAAACACCAGCTGCGGCGGGCTCAAGCTGTGGATGAGC
TTGACTGGCCACCTCAGGCCTCTTCCTCTGGCTCCTCTGACTCGTTGGGCTCAGGGGAGGCAGCCCTGGC
CCAAAAAGATGGTGTCTTTAAGGTCATGCTCCTGGGAGAGAGTGGCGTGGGCAAGAGCACTCTAGCAGGC
ACTTTCGGAGGTCTCCAGGGAGACAATGCTCACGAGATGGAAAATTCCGAGGACACCTATGAGAGGCGAA
TTATGGTGGACAAAGAAGAAGTGACTTTAATTGTTTATGACATCTGGGAACAGGGAGACGCAGGAGGATG
GCTGCAGGACCACTGCCTTCAGACGGGGGACGCCTTTCTCATCGTCTTTTCAGTCACAGATCGACGAAGC
TTCTCCAAAGTTCCTGAAACCCTTCTTCGACTCCGGGCTGGGAGGCCCCACCACGACCTACCTGTCATCC
TTGTTGGAAATAAGAGTGACCTGGCCCGTTCCCGGGAGGTGTCACTGGAGGAGGGTCGCCATCTGGCCGG
GACGCTGAGCTGCAAGCACATAGAGACATCAGCCGCTCTCCACCACAACACTCG
