>Addgene plasmid #51596 | pCMV-myc-Rem2 RNAiR2 short | addgene partial sequence | sequence record 81539 | EBV-rev 5'-GTGGTTTGTCCAAACTCATC-3'
GCGGCCGCCTCAGAGCACAGAGAGGTCGTGACACGACCTGGAGCGTTGCTTGAAGAACTTGGCGTTGCGC
GGCACCAGGTTGGCGAGGAAGCGCTTAGCTTTCTTGGTGAGGCTCTCGCGGCGCGTAGGCGGCGCGGGGC
CGTCCGGGCTGCTAGGTTCCGGCCGCTGGCCCCCGGCATGACCCCGGCCCCGCCGCAGCCTGATCTGACG
CACAGCGCCCTCGAAGAGCTCACGAGTGTTGTGGTGGAGAGCGGCTGATGTCTCTATGTGCTTGCAGCTC
AGCGTCCCGGCCAGATGGCGACCCTCCTCCAGTGACACCTCCCGGGAACGGGCCAGGTCACTCTTATTTC
CAACAAGGATGACAGGTAGGTCGTGGTGGGGCCTCCCAGCCCGGAGTCGAAGAAGGGTTTCAGGAACTTT
GGAGAAGCTTCGTCGATCTGTGACTGAAAAGACGATGAGAAAGGCGTCCCCCGTCTGAAGGCAGTGGTCC
TGCAGCCATCCTCCTGCGTCTCCCTGTTCCCAGATGTCATAAACAATTAAAGTCACTTCTTCTTTGTCCA
CCATAATTCGCCTCTCATAGGTGTCCTCGGAATTTTCCATCTCGTGAGCATTGTCTCCCTGGAGACCTCC
GAAAGTGCCTGCTAGAGTGCTCTTGCCCACGCCACTCTCTCCCAGGAGCATGACCTTAAAGACACCATCT
TTTTGGGCCAGGGCTGCCTCCCCTGAGCCCAACGAGTCAGAGGAGCCAGAGGAAGAGGCCTGAGGTGGCC
AGTCAAGCTCATCCACAGCTTGAGCCCGCCGCAGCTGGTGTTTGTAGGGCACAGGCATTTGAATTCGGGC
CTCCATGGCCATAAGCAGGTCCTCCTCTGAGATCAGCTTCTGCATTGATGCCATGGTGGGCCCGCGG
